>Addgene plasmid #117073 | pXPR_BRD003 PSMB5 guide 1 | addgene full sequence | sequence record 225126 | Addgene NGS Result
AATTATTGGAATTAGATAAATGGGCAAGTTTGTGGAATTGGTTTAACATAACAAATTGGCTGTGGTATAT
AAAATTATTCATAATGATAGTAGGAGGCTTGGTAGGTTTAAGAATAGTTTTTGCTGTACTTTCTATAGTG
AATAGAGTTAGGCAGGGATATTCACCATTATCGTTTCAGACCCACCTCCCAACCCCGAGGGGACCCAGAG
AGGGCCTATTTCCCATGATTCCTTCATATTTGCATATACGATACAAGGCTGTTAGAGAGATAATTAGAAT
TAATTTGACTGTAAACACAAAGATATTAGTACAAAATACGTGACGTAGAAAGTAATAATTTCTTGGGTAG
TTTGCAGTTTTAAAATTATGTTTTAAAATGGACTATCATATGCTTACCGTAACTTGAAAGTATTTCGATT
TCTTGGCTTTATATATCTTGTGGAAAGGACGAAACACCGTCTACTACGTGGACAGTGAAGTTTTAGAGCT
AGAAATAGCAAGTTAAAATAAGGCTAGTCCGTTATCAACTTGAAAAAGTGGCACCGAGTCGGTGCTTTTT
TAAGCTTGGCGTAACTAGATCTTGAGACAAATGGCAGTATTCATCCACAATTTTAAAAGAAAAGGGGGGA
TTGGGGGGTACAGTGCAGGGGAAAGAATAGTAGACATAATAGCAACAGACATACAAACTAAAGAATTACA
AAAACAAATTACAAAAATTCAAAATTTTCGGGTTTATTACAGGGACAGCAGAGATCCACTTTGGCGCCGG
CTCGAGGGGGCCCGGGTGCAAAGATGGATAAAGTTTTAAACAGAGAGGAATCTTTGCAGCTAATGGACCT
TCTAGGTCTTGAAAGGAGTGGGAATTGGCTCCGGTGCCCGTCAGTGGGCAGAGCGCACATCGCCCACAGT
CCCCGAGAAGTTGGGGGGAGGGGTCGGCAATTGATCCGGTGCCTAGAGAAGGTGGCGCGGGGTAAACTGG
GAAAGTGATGTCGTGTACTGGCTCCGCCTTTTTCCCGAGGGTGGGGGAGAACCGTATATAAGTGCAGTAG
TCGCCGTGAACGTTCTTTTTCGCAACGGGTTTGCCGCCAGAACACAGGTAAGTGCCGTGTGTGGTTCCCG
CGGGCCTGGCCTCTTTACGGGTTATGGCCCTTGCGTGCCTTGAATTACTTCCACCTGGCTGCAGTACGTG
ATTCTTGATCCCGAGCTTCGGGTTGGAAGTGGGTGGGAGAGTTCGAGGCCTTGCGCTTAAGGAGCCCCTT
CGCCTCGTGCTTGAGTTGAGGCCTGGCCTGGGCGCTGGGGCCGCCGCGTGCGAATCTGGTGGCACCTTCG
CGCCTGTCTCGCTGCTTTCGATAAGTCTCTAGCCATTTAAAATTTTTGATGACCTGCTGCGACGCTTTTT
TTCTGGCAAGATAGTCTTGTAAATGCGGGCCAAGATCTGCACACTGGTATTTCGGTTTTTGGGGCCGCGG
GCGGCGACGGGGCCCGTGCGTCCCAGCGCACATGTTCGGCGAGGCGGGGCCTGCGAGCGCGGCCACCGAG
AATCGGACGGGGGTAGTCTCAAGCTGGCCGGCCTGCTCTGGTGCCTGGCCTCGCGCCGCCGTGTATCGCC
CCGCCCTGGGCGGCAAGGCTGGCCCGGTCGGCACCAGTTGCGTGAGCGGAAAGATGGCCGCTTCCCGGCC
CTGCTGCAGGGAGCTCAAAATGGAGGACGCGGCGCTCGGGAGAGCGGGCGGGTGAGTCACCCACACAAAG
GAAAAGGGCCTTTCCGTCCTCAGCCGTCGCTTCATGTGACTCCACGGAGTACCGGGCGCCGTCCAGGCAC
CTCGATTAGTTCTCGAGCTTTTGGAGTACGTCGTCTTTAGGTTGGGGGGAGGGGTTTTATGCGATGGAGT
TTCCCCACACTGAGTGGGTGGAGACTGAAGTTAGGCCAGCTTGGCACTTGATGTAATTCTCCTTGGAATT
TGCCCTTTTTGAGTTTGGATCTTGGTTCATTCTCAAGCCTCAGACAGTGGTTCAAAGTTTTTTTCTTCCA
TTTCAGGTGTCGTGACGTACGGCCACCATGACCGAGTACAAGCCCACGGTGCGCCTCGCCACCCGCGACG
ACGTCCCCAGGGCCGTACGCACCCTCGCCGCCGCGTTCGCCGACTACCCCGCCACGCGCCACACCGTCGA
TCCGGACCGCCACATCGAGCGGGTCACCGAGCTGCAAGAACTCTTCCTCACGCGCGTCGGGCTCGACATC
GGCAAGGTGTGGGTCGCGGACGACGGCGCCGCCGTGGCGGTCTGGACCACGCCGGAGAGCGTCGAAGCGG
GGGCGGTGTTCGCCGAGATCGGCCCGCGCATGGCCGAGTTGAGCGGTTCCCGGCTGGCCGCGCAGCAACA
GATGGAAGGCCTCCTGGCGCCGCACCGGCCCAAGGAGCCCGCGTGGTTCCTGGCCACCGTCGGAGTCTCG
CCCGACCACCAGGGCAAGGGTCTGGGCAGCGCCGTCGTGCTCCCCGGAGTGGAGGCGGCCGAGCGCGCCG
GGGTGCCCGCCTTCCTGGAGACCTCCGCGCCCCGCAACCTCCCCTTCTACGAGCGGCTCGGCTTCACCGT
CACCGCCGACGTCGAGGTGCCCGAAGGACCGCGCACCTGGTGCATGACCCGCAAGCCCGGTGCCTGAACG
CGTTAAGTCGACAATCAACCTCTGGATTACAAAATTTGTGAAAGATTGACTGGTATTCTTAACTATGTTG
CTCCTTTTACGCTATGTGGATACGCTGCTTTAATGCCTTTGTATCATGCTATTGCTTCCCGTATGGCTTT
CATTTTCTCCTCCTTGTATAAATCCTGGTTGCTGTCTCTTTATGAGGAGTTGTGGCCCGTTGTCAGGCAA
CGTGGCGTGGTGTGCACTGTGTTTGCTGACGCAACCCCCACTGGTTGGGGCATTGCCACCACCTGTCAGC
TCCTTTCCGGGACTTTCGCTTTCCCCCTCCCTATTGCCACGGCGGAACTCATCGCCGCCTGCCTTGCCCG
CTGCTGGACAGGGGCTCGGCTGTTGGGCACTGACAATTCCGTGGTGTTGTCGGGGAAATCATCGTCCTTT
CCTTGGCTGCTCGCCTGTGTTGCCACCTGGATTCTGCGCGGGACGTCCTTCTGCTACGTCCCTTCGGCCC
TCAATCCAGCGGACCTTCCTTCCCGCGGCCTGCTGCCGGCTCTGCGGCCTCTTCCGCGTCTTCGCCTTCG
CCCTCAGACGAGTCGGATCTCCCTTTGGGCCGCCTCCCCGCGTCGACTTTAAGACCAATGACTTACAAGG
CAGCTGTAGATCTTAGCCACTTTTTAAAAGAAAAGGGGGGACTGGAAGGGCTAATTCACTCCCAACGAAG
ACAAGATCTGCTTTTTGCTTGTACTGGGTCTCTCTGGTTAGACCAGATCTGAGCCTGGGAGCTCTCTGGC
TAACTAGGGAACCCACTGCTTAAGCCTCAATAAAGCTTGCCTTGAGTGCTTCAAGTAGTGTGTGCCCGTC
TGTTGTGTGACTCTGGTAACTAGAGATCCCTCAGACCCTTTTAGTCAGTGTGGAAAATCTCTAGCAGTAC
GTATAGTAGTTCATGTCATCTTATTATTCAGTATTTATAACTTGCAAAGAAATGAATATCAGAGAGTGAG
AGGAACTTGTTTATTGCAGCTTATAATGGTTACAAATAAAGCAATAGCATCACAAATTTCACAAATAAAG
CATTTTTTTCACTGCATTCTAGTTGTGGTTTGTCCAAACTCATCAATGTATCTTATCATGTCTGGCTCTA
GCTATCCCGCCCCTAACTCCGCCCATCCCGCCCCTAACTCCGCCCAGTTCCGCCCATTCTCCGCCCCATG
GCTGACTAATTTTTTTTATTTATGCAGAGGCCGAGGCCGCCTCGGCCTCTGAGCTATTCCAGAAGTAGTG
AGGAGGCTTTTTTGGAGGCCTAGGGACGTACCCAATTCGCCCTATAGTGAGTCGTATTACGCGCGCTCAC
TGGCCGTCGTTTTACAACGTCGTGACTGGGAAAACCCTGGCGTTACCCAACTTAATCGCCTTGCAGCACA
TCCCCCTTTCGCCAGCTGGCGTAATAGCGAAGAGGCCCGCACCGATCGCCCTTCCCAACAGTTGCGCAGC
CTGAATGGCGAATGGG
[124 nt withheld, positions 4147-4270]
C
[91 nt withheld, positions 4272-4362]
A
[49 nt withheld, positions 4364-4412]
CCTTTGACGTTGGAGTCCACGTTCTTT
[37 nt withheld, positions 4440-4476]
ACCCTATCTCGGTCTATTCTTTTGATTTATAAGGGATTTTGCCGATTTCGGCCTATTGGTTAAAAAATGA
GCTGATTTAACAAAAATTTAACGCGAATTTTAACAAAATATTAACGCTTACAATTTAGGTGGCACTTTTC
GGGGAAATGTGCGCGGAACCCCTATTTGTTTATTTTTCTAAATACATTCAAATATGTATCCGCTCATGAG
ACAATAACCCTGATAAATGCTTCAATAATATTGAAAAAGGAAGAGTATGAGTATTCAACATTTCCGTGTC
GCCCTTATTCCCTTTTTTGCGGCATTTTGCCTTCCTGTTTTTGCTCACCCAGAAACGCTGGTGAAAGTAA
AAGATGCTGAAGATCAGTTGGGTGCACGAGTGGGTTACATCGAACTGGATCTCAACAGCGGTAAGATCCT
TGAGAGTTTTCGCCCCGAAGAACGTTTTCCAATGATGAGCACTTTTAAAGTTCTGCTATGTGGCGCGGTA
TTATCCCGTATTGACGCCGGGCAAGAGCAACTCGGTCGCCGCATACACTATTCTCAGAATGACTTGGTTG
AGTACTCACCAGTCACAGAAAAGCATCTTACGGATGGCATGACAGTAAGAGAATTATGCAGTGCTGCCAT
AACCATGAGTGATAACACTGCGGCCAACTTACTTCTGACAACGATCGGAGGACCGAAGGAGCTAACCGCT
TTTTTGCACAACATGGGGGATCATGTAACTCGCCTTGATCGTTGGGAACCGGAGCTGAATGAAGCCATAC
CAAACGACGAGCGTGACACCACGATGCCTGTAGCAATGGCAACAACGTTGCGCAAACTATTAACTGGCGA
ACTACTTACTCTAGCTTCCCGGCAACAATTAATAGACTGGATGGAGGCGGATAAAGTTGCAGGACCACTT
CTGCGCTCGGCCCTTCCGGCTGGCTGGTTTATTGCTGATAAATCTGGAGCCGGTGAGCGTGGGTCTCGCG
GTATCATTGCAGCACTGGGGCCAGATGGTAAGCCCTCCCGTATCGTAGTTATCTACACGACGGGGAGTCA
GGCAACTATGGATGAACGAAATAGACAGATCGCTGAGATAGGTGCCTCACTGATTAAGCATTGGTAACTG
TCAGACCAAGTTTACTCATATATACTTTAGATTGATTTAAAACTTCATTTTTAATTTAAAAGGATCTAGG
TGAAGATCCTTTTTGATAATCTCATGACCAAAATCCCTTAACGTGAGTTTTCGTTCCACTGAGCGTCAGA
CCCCGTAGAAAAGATCAAAGGATCTTCTTGAGATCCTTTTTTTCTGCGCGTAATCTGCTGCTTGCAAACA
AAAAAACCACCGCTACCAGCGGTGGTTTGTTTGCCGGATCAAGAGCTACCAACTCTTTTTCCGAAGGTAA
CTGGCTTCAGCAGAGCGCAGATACCAAATACTGTTCTTCTAGTGTAGCCGTAGTTAGGCCACCACTTCAA
GAACTCTGTAGCACCGCCTACATACCTCGCTCTGCTAATCCTGTTACCAGTGGCTGCTGCCAGTGGCGAT
AAGTCGTGTCTTACCGGGTTGGACTCAAGACGATAGTTACCGGATAAGGCGCAGCGGTCGGGCTGAACGG
GGGGTTCGTGCACACAGCCCAGCTTGGAGCGAACGACCTACACCGAACTGAGATACCTACAGCGTGAGCT
ATGAGAAAGCGCCACGCTTCCCGAAGGGAGAAAGGCGGACAGGTATCCGGTAAGCGGCAGGGTCGGAACA
GGAGAGCGCACGAGGGAGCTTCCAGGGGGAAACGCCTGGTATCTTTATAGTCCTGTCGGGTTTCGCCACC
TCTGACTTGAGCGTCGATTTTTGTGATGCTCGTCAGGGGGGCGGAGCCTATGGAAAAACGCCAGCAACGC
GGCCTTTTTACGGTTCCTGGCCTTTTGCTGGCCTTTTGCTCACATGTTCTTTCCTGCGTTATCCCCTGAT
TCTGTGGATAACCGTATTACCGCCTTTGAGTGAGCTGATACCGCTCGCCGCAGCCGAACGACCGAGCGCA
GCGAGTCAGTGAGCGAGGAAGCGGAAGAGCGCCCAATACGCAAACCGCCTCTCCCCGCGCGTTGGCCGAT
TCATTAATGCAGCTGGCACGACAGGTTTCCCGACTGGAAAGCGGGCAGTGAGCGCAACGCAATTAATGTG
AGTTAGCTCACTCATTAGGCACCCCAGGCTTTACACTTTATGCTTCCGGCTCGTATGTTGTGTGGAATTG
TGAGCGGATAACAATTTCACACAGGAAACAGCTATGACCATGATTACGCCAAGCGCGCAATTAACCCTCA
CTAAAGGGAACAAAAGCTGGAGCTGCAAGCTTAATGTAGTCTTATGCAATACTCTTGTAGTCTTGCAACA
TGGTAACGATGAGTTAGCAACATGCCTTACAAGGAGAGAAAAAGCACCGTGCATGCCGATTGGTGGAAGT
AAGGTGGTACGATCGTGCCTTATTAGGAAGGCAACAGACGGGTCTGACATGGATTGGACGAACCACTGAA
TTGCCGCATTGCAGAGATATTGTATTTAAGTGCCTAGCTCGATACATAAACGGGTCTCTCTGGTTAGACC
AGATCTGAGCCTGGGAGCTCTCTGGCTAACTAGGGAACCCACTGCTTAAGCCTCAATAAAGCTTGCCTTG
AGTGCTTCAAGTAGTGTGTGCCCGTCTGTTGTGTGACTCTGGTAACTAGAGATCCCTCAGACCCTTTTAG
TCAGTGTGGAAAATCTCTAGCAGTGGCGCCCGAACAGGGACTTGAAAGCGAAAGGGAAACCAGAGGAGCT
CTCTCGACGCAGGACTCGGCTTGCTGAAGCGCGCACGGCAAGAGGCGAGGGGCGGCGACTGGTGAGTACG
CCAAAAATTTTGACTAGCGGAGGCTAGAAGGAGAGAGATGGGTGCGAGAGCGTCAGTATTAAGCGGGGGA
GAATTAGATCGCGATGGGAAAAAATTCGGTTAAGGCCAGGGGGAAAGAAAAAATATAAATTAAAACATAT
AGTATGGGCAAGCAGGGAGCTAGAACGATTCGCAGTTAATCCTGGCCTGTTAGAAACATCAGAAGGCTGT
AGACAAATACTGGGACAGCTACAACCATCCCTTCAGACAGGATCAGAAGAACTTAGATCATTATATAATA
CAGTAGCAACCCTCTATTGTGTGCATCAAAGGATAGAGATAAAAGACACCAAGGAAGCTTTAGACAAGAT
AGAGGAAGAGCAAAACAAAAGTAAGACCACCGCACAGCAAGCGGCCGCTGATCTTCAGACCTGGAGGAGG
AGATATGAGGGACAATTGGAGAAGTGAATTATATAAATATAAAGTAGTAAAAATTGAACCATTAGGAGTA
GCACCCACCAAGGCAAAGAGAAGAGTGGTGCAGAGAGAAAAAAGAGCAGTGGGAATAGGAGCTTTGTTCC
TTGGGTTCTTGGGAGCAGCAGGAAGCACTATGGGCGCAGCGTCAATGACGCTGACGGTACAGGCCAGACA
ATTATTGTCTGGTATAGTGCAGCAGCAGAACAATTTGCTGAGGGCTATTGAGGCGCAACAGCATCTGTTG
CAACTCACAGTCTGGGGCATCAAGCAGCTCCAGGCAAGAATCCTGGCTGTGGAAAGATACCTAAAGGATC
AACAGCTCCTGGGGATTTGGGGTTGCTCTGGAAAACTCATTTGCACCACTGCTGTGCCTTGGAATGCTAG
TTGGAGTAATAAATCTCTGGAACAGATTTGGAATCACACGACCTGGATGGAGTGGGACAGAGAAATTAAC
AATTACACAAGCTTAATACACTCCTTAATTGAAGAATCGCAAAACCAGCAAGAAAAGAATGAACAAG
Features (pLannotate 1.2.2; 29 found; start..end, strand, type, name):
      3..206     +  CDS            env (fragment): ENV_HV1H2 - Experimental evidence at protein level: Swiss-Prot protein existence level 1. [Transmembrane protein gp41]: Acts as a class I viral fusion protein. Under the current model, the protein has at least 3 conformational states: pre-fusion native state, pre-hairpin intermediate state, and post-fusion hairpin state. During fusion of viral and target intracellular membranes, the coiled coil regions (heptad repeats) assume a trimer-of-hairpins structure, positioning the fusion peptide in close proximity to the C-terminal region of the ectodomain. The formation of this structure appears to d
    210..450     +  promoter       U6 promoter: RNA polymerase III promoter for human U6 snRNA
    480..555     +  misc_RNA       gRNA scaffold: guide RNA scaffold for the Streptococcus pyogenes CRISPR/Cas9 system
    611..728     +  misc_feature   cPPT/CTS: central polypurine tract and central termination sequence of HIV-1
    794..860     +  CDS            small t antigen (fragment): SV40 (simian virus 40) small t antigen
    886..1097    +  promoter       EF-1α core promoter: core promoter for human elongation factor EF-1α
   1098..2036    +  intron         EF-1α intron A: intron upstream of the start codon of human EF-1α
   2058..2657    +  CDS            PuroR (fragment): puromycin N-acetyltransferase; pac from Streptomyces; confers resistance to puromycin
   2673..3261    +  misc_feature   WPRE: woodchuck hepatitis virus posttranscriptional regulatory element
   3312..3331    +  misc_feature   cPPT/CTS (fragment): central polypurine tract and central termination sequence of HIV-1
   3333..3566    +  LTR            3' LTR (ΔU3): self-inactivating 3' long terminal repeat (LTR) from HIV-1
   3644..3765    +  polyA_signal   SV40 poly(A) signal: SV40 polyadenylation signal
   3805..3940    +  rep_origin     SV40 ori: SV40 origin of replication
   3961..3979    -  promoter       T7 promoter: promoter for bacteriophage T7 RNA polymerase
   3987..4142    +  CDS            lacZα (fragment): LacZα fragment of β-galactosidase; lacZ fragment
   4147..4575    +  rep_origin     f1 ori (sequence partly withheld): f1 bacteriophage origin of replication; arrow indicates direction of (+) strand synthesis
   4628..4732    +  promoter       AmpR promoter: bla
   4733..5593    +  CDS            AmpR: β-lactamase; bla; confers resistance to ampicillin, carbenicillin, and related antibiotics
   5764..6352    +  rep_origin     ori: high-copy-number ColE1/pMB1/pBR322/pUC origin of replication
   6535..6627    +  CDS            lacI (fragment): lac repressor; lacI; The lac repressor binds to the lac operator to inhibit transcription in E. coli. This inhibition can be relieved by adding lactose or isopropyl-β-D-thiogalactopyranoside (IPTG).
   6640..6661    +  protein_bind   CAP binding site: CAP binding activates transcription in the presence of cAMP. E. coli catabolite activator protein
   6676..6706    +  promoter       lac promoter: promoter for the E. coli lac operon
   6714..6730    +  protein_bind   lac operator: The lac repressor binds to the lac operator to inhibit transcription in E. coli. This inhibition can be relieved by adding lactose or isopropyl-β-D-thiogalactopyranoside (IPTG). lac repressor encoded by lacI
   6775..6793    +  promoter       T3 promoter: promoter for bacteriophage T3 RNA polymerase
   6821..7047    +  promoter       RSV promoter: Rous sarcoma virus enhancer/promoter
   7048..7228    +  LTR            5' LTR (truncated): truncated 5' long terminal repeat (LTR) from HIV-1
   7275..7400    +  misc_feature   HIV-1 Ψ: packaging signal of human immunodeficiency virus type 1
   7384..7747    +  CDS            HIV-1 gag (fragment): gag protein from human immunodeficiency virus 1; gag
   7893..8126    +  misc_feature   RRE: The Rev response element (RRE) of HIV-1 allows for Rev-dependent mRNA export from the nucleus to the cytoplasm.
