[The description below was written by a language model from this plasmid's Addgene catalogue record and pLannotate feature annotations shown in this document.]
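Description:
pXPR_BRD003 PSMB5 guide 1 is a lentiviral CRISPR guide-expression plasmid built on the Broad Institute pXPR_BRD003 backbone, about 8.3 kb in total. It carries a single guide RNA directed against human PSMB5 (also known as LMPX or MB1), which encodes a proteasome β subunit. The guide was inserted between two BsmBI sites that were destroyed during cloning, placing it between the human U6 RNA polymerase III promoter and the Streptococcus pyogenes Cas9 gRNA scaffold. No Cas9 coding sequence appears in the feature table, so the nuclease must be supplied separately, for example from a Cas9-expressing cell line.

The viral portion has a third-generation, self-inactivating layout. An RSV promoter fused to a truncated HIV-1 5' LTR drives genomic RNA production in packaging cells, followed by the Ψ packaging signal with a partial gag sequence, the Rev response element for nuclear export, a cPPT/CTS element, and a ΔU3 3' LTR that disables LTR promoter activity after integration. Downstream of the guide cassette, the EF-1α core promoter with its intron A drives puromycin N-acetyltransferase for selection of transduced mammalian cells, and a WPRE enhances expression of that transcript. An SV40 polyadenylation signal and SV40 origin lie beyond the 3' LTR.

In bacteria the plasmid is maintained through a high-copy ColE1/pUC-type origin with ampicillin resistance, and an f1 origin is also present. The associated study concerns proteasome dependence in renal medullary carcinoma, consistent with use of this guide for PSMB5 knockout.
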