Addgene plasmid #117073: pXPR_BRD003 PSMB5 guide 1
Purpose: single guide RNA targeting PSMB5; guide 1
Depositing lab: William Hahn. Depositing organization: Dana-Farber Cancer Institute. Publication: Renal medullary carcinomas depend upon SMARCB1 loss and are sensitive to proteasome inhibition. Hong AL, Tseng YY, Wala JA, Kim WJ, Kynnap BD, Doshi MB, Kugener G, Sandoval GJ, Howard TP, Li J, Yang X, Tillgren M, Ghandi M, Sayeed A, Deasy R, Ward A, McSteen B, Labella KM, Keskula P, Tracy A, Connor C, Clinton CM, Church AJ, Crompton BD, Janeway KA, Van Hare B, Sandak D, Gjoerup O, Bandopadhayay P, Clemons PA, Schreiber SL, Root DE, Gokhale PC, Chi SN, Mullen EA, Roberts CW, Kadoch C, Beroukhim R, Ligon KL, Boehm JS, Hahn WC. Elife. 2019 Mar 12;8. pii: 44161. doi: 10.7554/eLife.44161. PubMed 30860482.
Backbone
  Vector backbone: pXPR_BRD003
  Backbone manufacturer: Broad Institute
  Backbone size w/o insert (bp): 8318
  Total vector size (bp): 8318
  Vector type: CRISPR
  Selectable markers: Puromycin
Growth in bacteria
  Bacterial resistance: Ampicillin, 100 μg/mL
  Growth temperature: 37°C
  Growth strain: NEB Stable
  Copy number: High Copy
Gene/Insert
  Gene/Insert name: LMPX
  gRNA/shRNA sequence: TCTACTACGTGGACAGTGAA
  Species: H. sapiens (human)
  GenBank ID: NM_002797.4 NM_002797.4
  Entrez Gene: PSMB5 (a.k.a. LMPX, MB1)
  Promoter: hU6
  Cloning method: Restriction Enzyme; 5′ cloning site BsmBI (destroyed during cloning); 3′ cloning site BsmBI (destroyed during cloning)
  Sequencing primers: 5′ GACTATCATATGCTTACCGT
Terms and licenses: Academic/Nonprofit Terms; Industry Terms: Not Available to Industry
How to cite: pXPR_BRD003 PSMB5 guide 1 was a gift from William Hahn (Addgene plasmid # 117073 ; http://n2t.net/addgene:117073 ; RRID:Addgene_117073)
