>Addgene plasmid #117073 | pXPR_BRD003 PSMB5 guide 1 | depositor partial sequence | sequence record 220865 | pLKO1.5 primer
TTCGATTTCTTGGCTTTATATATCTTGTGGAAGGACGAAACACCGTCTACTACGTGGACAGTGAAGTTTT
AGAGCTAGAAATAGCAAGTTAAAATAAGGCTAGTCCGTTATCAACTTGAAAAAGTGGCACCGAGTCGGTG
CTTTTTTAAGCTTGGCGTAACTAGATCTTGAGACAAATGGCAGTATTCATCCACAATTTTAAAAGAAAAG
GGGGGATTGGGGGGTACAGTGCAGGGGAAAGAATAGTAGACATAATAGCAACAGACATACAAACTAAAGA
ATTACAAAAACAAATTACAAAAATTCAAAATTTTCGGGTTTATTACAGGGACAGCAGAGATCCACTTTGG
CGCCGGCTCGAGGGGGCCCGGGTGCAAAGATGGATAAAGTTTTAAACAGAGAGGAATCTTTGCAGCTAAT
GGACCTTCTAGGTCTTGAAAGGAGTGGGAATTGGCTCCGGTGCCCGTCAGTGGGCAGAGCGCACATCGCC
CACAGTCCCCGAGAAGTTGGGGGGAGGGGTCGGCAATTGATCCGGTGCCTAGAGAAGGTGGCGCGGGGTA
AACTGGGAAAGTGATGTCGTGTACTGGCTCCGCCTTTTTCCCGAGGGTGGGGGAGAACCGTATATAAGTG
CAGTAGTCGCCGTGAACGTTCTTTTTCGCAACGGGTTTGCCGCCAGAACACAGGTAAGTGCCGTGTGTGG
TTCCCGCGGGCCTGGCCTCTTTACGGGTTATGGCCCTTGCGTGCCTTGAATTACTTCCACCTGGCTGCAG
TACGTGATTCTTGATCCCGAGCTTCGGGTT
